Addgene plasmid #179224: pJH2069
Purpose: Pnmr-1::UNC-9-UrSL-wCherry unc-54 3' UTR C.elegans neural expression of UNC-9-wCherry
Depositing lab: Mei Zhen. Publication: An imbalancing act: gap junctions reduce the backward motor circuit activity to bias C. elegans for forward locomotion. Kawano T, Po MD, Gao S, Leung G, Ryu WS, Zhen M. Neuron. 2011 Nov 17;72(4):572-86. doi: 10.1016/j.neuron.2011.09.005. PubMed 22099460.
Backbone
  Vector backbone: pBSK
  Backbone manufacturer: stratagene
  Backbone size w/o insert (bp): 8030
  Total vector size (bp): 9191
  Vector type: Worm Expression
Growth in bacteria
  Bacterial resistance: Ampicillin, 100 μg/mL
  Growth temperature: 37°C
  Growth strain: DH5alpha
  Copy number: High Copy
Gene/Insert
  Gene/Insert name: UNC-9
  Species: C. elegans (nematode)
  Insert size (bp): 1161
  Entrez Gene: unc-9 (a.k.a. CELE_R12H7.1)
  Promoter: Pnmr-1
  Tag / fusion protein: wCherry (C terminal on backbone)
  Cloning method: Restriction Enzyme; 5′ cloning site BamHI (not destroyed); 3′ cloning site BamHI (not destroyed)
  Sequencing primers: 5′ CGACGgatccggATGAGTATGCTATTG; 3′ ATCTCGGGgatccTCACACGTCGT
Terms and licenses: Academic/Nonprofit Terms; Industry Terms: Not Available to Industry
How to cite: pJH2069 was a gift from Mei Zhen (Addgene plasmid # 179224 ; http://n2t.net/addgene:179224 ; RRID:Addgene_179224)
