[The description below was written by a language model from this plasmid's Addgene catalogue record and pLannotate feature annotations shown in this document.]
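Description:
pJH2069 is a C. elegans expression plasmid built on a pBluescript (pBSK)-type backbone and designed to drive the innexin UNC-9 in neurons under the nmr-1 promoter. It is propagated in E. coli as a high-copy plasmid through a ColE1/pUC-type origin and selected with ampicillin via the β-lactamase gene and its own promoter. The feature table also picks up backbone remnants: the lac promoter, operator and CAP site, and fragments of lacI, rop and the bom region. None of these have a role in worm expression. The catalogue lists a total size of 9,191 bp, while the sequenced record is 9,175 nt, a small discrepancy the record does not explain.

The payload is the roughly 1.16 kb unc-9 coding sequence, cloned as a BamHI fragment. It encodes a structural gap junction component involved in locomotion. The long unannotated stretch upstream of it presumably holds the Pnmr-1 promoter, although the annotation does not mark it. About 350 bp downstream lies an mCherry-family coding sequence, the worm-adapted wCherry. The catalogue lists wCherry as a C-terminal tag, but the construct name places a "UrSL" element between the two genes. The gap between the coding sequences would be consistent with an intervening trans-splicing-type spacer giving separate UNC-9 and reporter proteins rather than a direct fusion, but the record does not define this element. The cassette ends with the unc-54 3' UTR, a standard worm terminator region. The aex-5 fragment annotated there probably reflects genomic sequence adjacent to unc-54. The plasmid suits transgenic expression of UNC-9 in nmr-1-expressing neurons with a red fluorescent readout, in studies of gap junction function in the C. elegans motor circuit.
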