Features (pLannotate 1.2.2; 12 found; start..end, strand, type, name):
     93..114     +  protein_bind   CAP binding site: CAP binding activates transcription in the presence of cAMP. E. coli catabolite activator protein
    129..159     +  promoter       lac promoter: promoter for the E. coli lac operon
    167..183     +  protein_bind   lac operator: The lac repressor binds to the lac operator to inhibit transcription in E. coli. This inhibition can be relieved by adding lactose or isopropyl-β-D-thiogalactopyranoside (IPTG). lac repressor encoded by lacI
   3574..4731    +  CDS            unc-9: UNC9_CAEEL - Experimental evidence at protein level: Swiss-Prot protein existence level 1. Structural component of gap junctions (PubMed:27015090, PubMed:33238150). Plays a role in maintaining gap junction activity to promote locomotion (PubMed:33238150). From Caenorhabditis elegans.
   5083..5943    +  CDS            mCherry: mCherry is a basic (constitutively fluorescent) red fluorescent protein published in 2004, derived from Discosoma sp.. It is reported to be a very rapidly-maturing monomer with low acid sensitivity.
   6642..6794    +  CDS            aex-5 (fragment): AEX5_CAEEL - Also known as kpc-3 From Caenorhabditis elegans.
   6922..6957    +  CDS            rop (fragment): Rop protein, which maintains plasmids at low copy number; rop
   7059..7158    +  misc_feature   bom (fragment): basis of mobility region from pBR322
   7256..7360    +  promoter       AmpR promoter: bla
   7361..8221    +  CDS            AmpR: β-lactamase; bla; confers resistance to ampicillin, carbenicillin, and related antibiotics
   8392..8980    +  rep_origin     ori: high-copy-number ColE1/pMB1/pBR322/pUC origin of replication
   9163..80      +  CDS            lacI (fragment) (across the origin): lac repressor; lacI; The lac repressor binds to the lac operator to inhibit transcription in E. coli. This inhibition can be relieved by adding lactose or isopropyl-β-D-thiogalactopyranoside (IPTG).
>Addgene plasmid #179224 | pJH2069 | addgene full sequence | sequence record 354912 | Addgene NGS Result
AAACCGCCTCTCCCCGCGCGTTGGCCGATTCATTAATGCAGCTGGCACGACAGGTTTCCCGACTGGAAAG
CGGGCAGTGAGCGCAACGCAATTAATGTGAGTTAGCTCACTCATTAGGCACCCCAGGCTTTACACTTTAT
GCTTCCGGCTCGTATGTTGTGTGGAATTGTGAGCGGATAACAATTTCACACAGGAAACAGCTATGACCAT
GATTACGCCAAGCTGTAAGTTTAAACATGATCTTACTAACTAACTATTCTCATTTAAATTTTCAGAGCTT
AAAAATGGCTGAAATCACTCACAACGATGGATACGCTAACAACTTGGAAATGAAATAAGCTTGGGCTGCA
GCATGCGGCCGCTGTGGTCTCACTTTGAACGACAAAAGAAAACCAAATATTGTAAAGGAATAGTACAGAT
AAAAGGGAACAAGTGATACCAGCTGATGGATGTAGGTCAGCGACAAAAGACAGGAGACGTATAGTTTGAT
GATTATGGAACCAAACTCAGAATTTAATGTTGGAGACGCTATAAAAATTGAATTGAGAAATTGAAACCAT
ATTCTTGAATATCTCTCAATTTGGAATTTGGAAGTAGCCGTAAAATCGGCTAGCTAGAACATAAAAGGAC
TGATTTGCAACCTTGACCATTCATGATATCATTTCAATAAAAGAAGAGATTCCAATGACCAATCTTCAAG
AATCACAACAAAACTAAGCAAAAGTAACAACAAATTGTTCAGGTAGACAAGTAGACATTTGGACACATTT
TGCGGGGATGTGATGACTGTATAATAAAAATAAGTGGACACTGAGAGAGAGAGGAGGTCAGCAGGAAAAA
AGAACATCGAACTGCTTGACGAATTGAAATTAGAATGAGGTGTCAGGCAGGTGACGATTACATGGTTAAT
TATTAGTGTTCTTTTTCTTCTTTTTGTGGATGCCGATTAGTTGAAATAATTGCATGGAAAGTGAGAATTC
AATGTGAATCTCTTTCTTATTATGTTTCAAGTGGTATCTGGATGGAAGCTTGTACTTTTATGAATCGAAA
ATTGCGCCCAAGGTTGATTTTGAGATTATTCAGTAAATTTTTGTGCTGATTATTCAGTTAATGTAGAACA
GAGACGCGGATGAAAACTTTTTTAATTTCTAAAAAAAAAGACAAAATGTGGTTAAAAAGTTTGGAAAATA
ATTGTTATATACTTCTTGAGAGCTTATTCAAACGGAAACCAATCATAAATAGTCGAATAGTCATTTAGAA
AAGAGAAACTAGTTGATGTAGAGAGATTCAAAAAGTAAAATATGCAAATGATCCGTTTCTTAGATTTAGT
AAACATCTACCAAATGAAACAGGAATTGTCGAAACAATTTAGAAAAGGAGAAGGAAACATTTGTTTATTT
TCCCCTTTAAATGGCGGTAGAGGTAAAACAGCAATACACATAGTACAAGGTTATACTACTTTCAAAAGAA
TTTGACATCCCGCCGAGAAAATGTGGTGATTATATGGTAAAGTTTTCAGTTGGATATTATCTTCTACAGA
CGGTGATTCAAAATGATCAAAAGGGCAAGTGGGTGGTAGGATTTGAAAAATTGAGATATAGAACGTGCGA
TTTTGGTAAAACTTTTTGAACACAAGGCATATTTTTGAACTTTGAAAAACGCAAAATTTAAATTTTGTTA
ATTACATATATTTTGAACAGATTATGAATATAAGCAAGGCTACATAAAATATGTATATTTTCTTTTTACA
AATATTCGTACACTGTTAAATTTATAGAAAAATCATTTATATTCAGAAAAACCTATTTGAACAATTTTTA
GTTGCTCAATAACCAATTTGCACAAATTTAGAAAATATAATGGGGGCTTTTAAAAATTTAAATCCTCAGC
GAATATTCCTTTGCGATTTTTTCGAACGTTTTCTTTCAGATTAAAAAATCTGAAGCAGAAGTAAATGAAC
TACCATAGAAAATTCACCAAGGATCACATTTTTACAAAGCCTCCGCCCAATTGTAAACTTGGGAATTTTT
GCTTGTTTTCTTTTTTTTTTCAAAAAAGGAATAGTTGTTTTAAAGTAATTTATTCCCCTATGCTTTCTCC
AGCAATCAGTTGTTCTCCCCATACTTTACACAATTATCAACAACTTCACATAGAAAACAAAACAACAAAT
CAGAAATTCCCACCGGTCACAGTCACAGATTCCCCATGTTTTGTTCATCTCATTTCTGCAAGAAAGTGAC
ATCGCTGCCACCCAATTCGACAAATTGTCCAAGTGGTCATCAGGAAGATATGACCTTCTTTTTAATGATA
ATTTAGACTACAAAGGGCGTCAAAAAAGATTCAATGATCAGGGGTAATTGCTGTAAAATGTAGTTTGTAT
GTGTGTTTACCGTAGCCTATAACTGTAAAAATTGGTTTTTTAAAAAGTATTTCTGAGATTAAAAGGCTCC
CCAAGGATGCACGATTCTAGCTAGAAATGAACATTCCATGGGTTGTGAAGATGCTTTTATCTCACTTTAG
AATGTCTGACTCCGCCCCTCTGTGTACGAATTGAAGTGCTCTTTTGTGATGATCATAGCTCCTCCTTGCG
GCGACGCCCGCACACAGCACGAGATATTACACGGAATACTTATGTGATTCATAGGAAACAAGGAAATCGA
AAAAATAATAGGATTTTGAGGAGGTATTTTTAGATGAATGCTTATGATGTTATGATGAACCCAAGAAATT
CTGAATAGACATATGTCAGAACGGGGTAGGAGCTCCAGTGTCGCTTTTGAAATAAAAAATCAAGTGGTAT
ACTTCTCGTATATACCCTTCTGAACTAATAAAATAATTTATCTTTTGAAAAAGTTTGAAAAAGAAAAATG
CCCAAAACTTGAATTTTAATGTTTTGTATTTTGAGCATATCGTTCAAACGTCGTGATCTGAAAGTAGAAA
GATCTAAATATTCGTGACACAGTTTGGTTTGAAGGTCTTAGTGGTAATTTTTTATTACAGAAGCAACAAA
AAGTTGACATATTTTCAGAATTTCCAAAAAAACGTTTAAAATTTCAATTTCTTCGATAGAGTTCTAAAAA
TTTTTTGGAACGGATTTTGTAATATCCGCTGATAACCGTTCAAGAACAATTTGAATTTTGAAATAATTTA
ATCAACTAGTATCCAGTGCTCTTTCTCACTGCTCCACCCATTTTTCAACCCATTTCCTTTACTCAATTTC
GCCCGTTTTCCTTTTGCTCAAATGTGCCCACCAAATCATCTTTCTTCGTCTTCTTTTCTCTTATTCGGAA
GGAGAAGAGGTGAAAGTAGAATAAGTTTTTTTGTTGAAAAGAGAGGAGCACGGCCACTTTTCTCTTATTT
CCATCCTTCTACTACCTCGTTTTACTTTCCATTTAAAAACCCGTTTAAAGTTCCAAAATTTCAATTATCT
TGCTTCTGTTTGGAACACGACAAACTTTAGTTTTGTTACAGATACCCGGGATTGGCCAAAGGACCCAAAG
GTATGTTTCGAATGATACTAACATAACATAGAACATTTTCAGGAGGACCCTTGGCTAGCGTCGACGGATC
CGGATGAGTATGCTATTGTATTATTTCGCGAGTGCTGTGAAGTCAATACAGTTTCACGTCGATGATGACA
TTATTGACAAGCTTAACTACTATTACACCACAGCCATTATCACAGTGTTCGCGATTCTCGTCTCTGCTAA
ACAGTATGTCGGTTTTCCAATCCAATGTTGGGTACCTGCGACGTTCACCGAGCCCATGGAGCAGTACACG
GAAAACTATTGTTGGGTTCAAAACACCTACTTTCTCCCTTTACACGACTACATTCCACATAACTATGCAG
AACGTGAAAATCGACAAATCGGGTATTATCAATGGGTTCCGTTTGTGTTAGCTCTTGAAGCTCTTCTTTT
CTATGTGCCGACTATTGTATGGAGACTGCTCAGCTGGCAATCAGGAATTCATGTGCAGTCTCTGGTTCAA
ATGGCTTGTGACTCCAGATTGTTGGATTTGGAATCGAGGAACAGAGCGTTGCAAACCATCGCAACAAATG
TAGAAGAAGCGCTACACGTGAAACATCAAGTGATGTCCGGAAATCGTCTGAAACTGCTCAACTTGATTAT
TTGCACACGATCTTCCGGTGCTGCTGTCACGTTCCTCTATATCTCTGTCAAAATTCTGTACACCGTGAAC
ATCGTCGGCCAAATCTTTCTACTGAACACGTTTCTCGGTAACCGTAGCAAATGGTACGGACTGCAAGTTC
TCAACGACTTGATGAACGGACGAGAATGGGAGGAGTCTGGTCATTTTCCACGTGTAACGTTATGTGACTT
TGAAGTAAAAGTACTGGGAAACGTGCACCGACATACAGTACAATGTGTACTTATGATTAACATGTTCAAC
GAGAAGATCTTTCTGTTCTTGTGGTTCTGGTACTTCCTTCTTGCCGGTGCTACTTTGTGCTCGCTTTTCT
ACTGGATCTACATTTCAGTGGTGCCAAGCAGGCAGCTCAACTTTGTTGGAAAGTATCTGACTGGAATCGA
GGGATATAAAATGGTGGATTCGCAATCACTACGACGTTTTGTATTTCACTTTTTAAGACAGGATGGTGTT
TTCCTACTTCGTATGGTTGCAACTCACGCCGGAGAACTACCCTGTTACGAGCTTGCGAAAACGTTATGGA
ACAACTACTGTGACAATAAAGAAGGAAAAATGCACGACGTGTGAGGATCCCCGAGATCTTCAGCGCTCAG
CATTCGTAGAATTGTAAGTTTAAACTTTCTCATACTAACTAACGCGCTCTATTTAAATTTTCAGAATTCG
CTGTCTCATCCTACTTTCACCTAGTTAACTGCTTGTCTTAAAATCTATGCTTCTCTTTAGTATCTAAAAT
TTTCCTAGAAGCTTACAAGTATATAAATGGTCTCTTCTCAATAAAGGTTGTATATTTATTCATCTTATTG
AATCTGCCATTTCCTCGTTTTTGCGAGTTTATATACCTTCCAATTTTCTTTCTATTGTATTTTCAACTTC
TAATTTTAATTCAGGGAAACTGCTTCAACGCATCGGTACCCTATGGTCTCAAAGGGTGAAGAAGATAACA
TGGCAATTATTAAAGAGTTTATGCGTTTCAAGGTGCATATGGAGGGATCTGTCAATGGGCATGAGTTTGA
AATTGAAGGTGAAGGAGAAGGCCGACCATATGAGGGAACACAAACCGCAAAACTAAAGGTAAGTTTAAAC
ATATATATACTAACTAACCCTGATTATTTAAATTTTCAGGTAACTAAAGGCGGACCATTACCATTCGCCT
GGGACATCCTCTCTCCACAGTTCATGTATGGAAGTAAAGCTTATGTTAAACATCCGGCAGATATACCAGA
TTATTTGAAACTTTCATTCCCGGAGGGTTTTAAGTGGGAACGCGTAATGAATTTTGAAGACGGAGGAGTT
GTTACAGTGACGCAAGACTCAAGGTAAGTTTAAACAGTTCGGTACTAACTAACCATACATATTTAAATTT
TCAGCCTCCAAGATGGAGAATTTATTTATAAAGTCAAACTTCGAGGAACGAATTTCCCCTCGGATGGATC
TGTTATGCAGAAGAAGACTATGGGATGGGAAGCTTCAAGTGAAAGAATGTACCCTGAAGACGGTGCTCTT
AAGGGAGAGATTAAACAACGTCTTAAATTGAAAGATGGAGGACATTACGATGCTGAGGTAAGTTTAAACA
TGATTTTACTAACTAACTAATCTGATTTAAATTTTCAGGTGAAGACAACTTACAAAGCCAAAAAACCAGT
TCAGCTGCCAGGAGCGTACAATGTTAATATTAAACTGGATATCACCTCCCACAACGAGGATTACACTATC
GTTGAGCAATATGAAAGAGCTGAAGGGCGGCACTCGACAGGTGGCATGGATGAATTGTATAAGTAGGAGC
TCCCGAGATCTTCAGCGCTCAGCATTCGTAGAATTGTAAGTTTAAACTTTCTCATACTAACTAACGCGCT
CTATTTAAATTTTCAGAATTCCAACTGAGCGCCGGTCGCTACCATTACCAACTTGTCTGGTGTCAAAAAT
AATAGGGGCCGCTGTCATCAGAGTAAGTTTAAACTGAGTTCTACTAACTAACGAGTAATATTTAAATTTT
CAGCATCTCGCGCCCGTGCCTCTGACTTCTAAGTCCAATTACTCTTCAACATCCCTACATGCTCTTTCTC
CCTGTGCTCCCACCCCCTATTTTTGTTATTATCAAAAAACTTCTCTTAATTTCTTTGTTTTTTAGCTTCT
TTTAAGTCACCTCTAACAATGAAATTGTGTAGATTCAAAAATAGAATTAATTCGTAATAAAAAGTCGAAA
AAAATTGTGCTCCCTCCCCCCATTAATAATAATTCTATCCCAAAATCTACACAATGTTCTGTGTACACTT
CTTATGTTTTTTACTTCTGATAAATTTTTTTGAAACATCATAGAAAAAACCGCACACAAAATACCTTATC
ATATGTTACGTTTCAGTTTATGACCGCAATTTTTATTTCTTCGCACGTCTGGGCCTCTCATGACGTCAAA
TCATGCTCATCGTGAAAAAGTTTTGGAGTATTTTTGGAATTTTTCAATCAAGTGAAAGTTTATGAAATTA
ATTTTCCTGCTTTTGCTTTTTGGGGTTTCCCCTATTGTTTGTCAAGATTTCGAGGACGGCGTTTTTCTTG
CTAAAATCACAAGTATTGATGAGCACGATGCAAGAAAGATCGGAAGAAGGTTTGGGTTTGAGGCTCAGTG
GAAGGTGAGTAGAAGTTGATAATTTGAAAGTGGAGTAGTGTCTATGGGGTTTTTGCCTTAAATGACAGAA
TACATTCCCAATATACCAAACATAACTGTTTCCTACTAGTCGGCCGTACGGGCCCTTTCGTCTCGCGCGT
TTCGGTGATGACGGTGAAAACCTCTGACACATGCAGCTCCCGGAGACGGTCACAGCTTGTCTGTAAGCGG
ATGCCGGGAGCAGACAAGCCCGTCAGGGCGCGTCAGCGGGTGTTGGCGGGTGTCGGGGCTGGCTTAACTA
TGCGGCATCAGAGCAGATTGTACTGAGAGTGCACCATATGCGGTGTGAAATACCGCACAGATGCGTAAGG
AGAAAATACCGCATCAGGCGGCCTTAAGGGCCTCGTGATACGCCTATTTTTATAGGTTAATGTCATGATA
ATAATGGTTTCTTAGACGTCAGGTGGCACTTTTCGGGGAAATGTGCGCGGAACCCCTATTTGTTTATTTT
TCTAAATACATTCAAATATGTATCCGCTCATGAGACAATAACCCTGATAAATGCTTCAATAATATTGAAA
AAGGAAGAGTATGAGTATTCAACATTTCCGTGTCGCCCTTATTCCCTTTTTTGCGGCATTTTGCCTTCCT
GTTTTTGCTCACCCAGAAACGCTGGTGAAAGTAAAAGATGCTGAAGATCAGTTGGGTGCACGAGTGGGTT
ACATCGAACTGGATCTCAACAGCGGTAAGATCCTTGAGAGTTTTCGCCCCGAAGAACGTTTTCCAATGAT
GAGCACTTTTAAAGTTCTGCTATGTGGCGCGGTATTATCCCGTATTGACGCCGGGCAAGAGCAACTCGGT
CGCCGCATACACTATTCTCAGAATGACTTGGTTGAGTACTCACCAGTCACAGAAAAGCATCTTACGGATG
GCATGACAGTAAGAGAATTATGCAGTGCTGCCATAACCATGAGTGATAACACTGCGGCCAACTTACTTCT
GACAACGATCGGAGGACCGAAGGAGCTAACCGCTTTTTTGCACAACATGGGGGATCATGTAACTCGCCTT
GATCGTTGGGAACCGGAGCTGAATGAAGCCATACCAAACGACGAGCGTGACACCACGATGCCTGTAGCAA
TGGCAACAACGTTGCGCAAACTATTAACTGGCGAACTACTTACTCTAGCTTCCCGGCAACAATTAATAGA
CTGGATGGAGGCGGATAAAGTTGCAGGACCACTTCTGCGCTCGGCCCTTCCGGCTGGCTGGTTTATTGCT
GATAAATCTGGAGCCGGTGAGCGTGGGTCTCGCGGTATCATTGCAGCACTGGGGCCAGATGGTAAGCCCT
CCCGTATCGTAGTTATCTACACGACGGGGAGTCAGGCAACTATGGATGAACGAAATAGACAGATCGCTGA
GATAGGTGCCTCACTGATTAAGCATTGGTAACTGTCAGACCAAGTTTACTCATATATACTTTAGATTGAT
TTAAAACTTCATTTTTAATTTAAAAGGATCTAGGTGAAGATCCTTTTTGATAATCTCATGACCAAAATCC
CTTAACGTGAGTTTTCGTTCCACTGAGCGTCAGACCCCGTAGAAAAGATCAAAGGATCTTCTTGAGATCC
TTTTTTTCTGCGCGTAATCTGCTGCTTGCAAACAAAAAAACCACCGCTACCAGCGGTGGTTTGTTTGCCG
GATCAAGAGCTACCAACTCTTTTTCCGAAGGTAACTGGCTTCAGCAGAGCGCAGATACCAAATACTGTTC
TTCTAGTGTAGCCGTAGTTAGGCCACCACTTCAAGAACTCTGTAGCACCGCCTACATACCTCGCTCTGCT
AATCCTGTTACCAGTGGCTGCTGCCAGTGGCGATAAGTCGTGTCTTACCGGGTTGGACTCAAGACGATAG
TTACCGGATAAGGCGCAGCGGTCGGGCTGAACGGGGGGTTCGTGCACACAGCCCAGCTTGGAGCGAACGA
CCTACACCGAACTGAGATACCTACAGCGTGAGCTATGAGAAAGCGCCACGCTTCCCGAAGGGAGAAAGGC
GGACAGGTATCCGGTAAGCGGCAGGGTCGGAACAGGAGAGCGCACGAGGGAGCTTCCAGGGGGAAACGCC
TGGTATCTTTATAGTCCTGTCGGGTTTCGCCACCTCTGACTTGAGCGTCGATTTTTGTGATGCTCGTCAG
GGGGGCGGAGCCTATGGAAAAACGCCAGCAACGCGGCCTTTTTACGGTTCCTGGCCTTTTGCTGGCCTTT
TGCTCACATGTTCTTTCCTGCGTTATCCCCTGATTCTGTGGATAACCGTATTACCGCCTTTGAGTGAGCT
GATACCGCTCGCCGCAGCCGAACGACCGAGCGCAGCGAGTCAGTGAGCGAGGAAGCGGAAGAGCGCCCAA
TACGC
